Addgene plasmid #246744: pGEX GST-tev-hDNAJC5 delL116
Purpose: Bacterial expression of human DNAJC5 L116 deleted with GST and a cleavage site for TEV protease on its N-terminus
Depositing lab: Yihong Ye. Depositing organization: National Institute of Diabetes & Digestive & Kidney Diseases (NIDDK). Publication: CHIP protects lysosomes from CLN4 mutant-induced membrane damage. Lee J, Chin N, Zou J, Mazli WNAB, Jarnik M, Saidi L, Xu Y, Jeong E, Suh J, Replogle J, Ward ME, Bonifacino JS, Zheng W, Hao L, Ye Y. Nat Cell Biol. 2025 Aug 25. doi: 10.1038/s41556-025-01738-2. PubMed 40855364.
Backbone
  Vector backbone: pGEX KG
  Vector type: Bacterial Expression
Growth in bacteria
  Bacterial resistance: Ampicillin, 100 μg/mL
  Growth temperature: 37°C
  Growth strain: DH5alpha
  Copy number: High Copy
Gene/Insert
  Gene/Insert name: DNAJC5 (DnaJ heat shock protein family) (alt name: CSP_ (Cysteine string protein _))
  Species: H. sapiens (human)
  Mutation: delL116
  Entrez Gene: DNAJC5 (a.k.a. CLN4, CLN4B, CSP, DNAJC5A, NCL, mir-941-2, mir-941-3, mir-941-4, mir-941-5)
  Promoter: lacZ
  Tag / fusion protein: GST (N terminal on insert)
  Cloning method: Restriction Enzyme; 5′ cloning site Unknown (unknown if destroyed)
Terms and licenses: Academic/Nonprofit Terms; Industry Terms: Not Available to Industry
Depositor comments: Original thrombin cleavage site has been deleted. DNAJC5 insert sequence is from rat (R. rattus), but its translated amino acid sequence is identical to the human one (V112 has been replaced with F112 for this). Please visit https://doi.org/10.1101/2025.02.18.638932 for bioRxiv preprint.
How to cite: pGEX GST-tev-hDNAJC5 delL116 was a gift from Yihong Ye (Addgene plasmid # 246744 ; http://n2t.net/addgene:246744 ; RRID:Addgene_246744)
