[The description below was written by a language model from this plasmid's Addgene catalogue record and pLannotate feature annotations shown in this document.]
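Description:
pGEX GST-tev-hDNAJC5 delL116 is a 5,555 nt bacterial expression plasmid built on the pGEX KG backbone for producing a disease-associated mutant of human DNAJC5 (cysteine string protein alpha) as a GST fusion in E. coli. It replicates from a high-copy ColE1/pMB1-type origin and is selected with ampicillin through the bla (AmpR) gene and its own promoter. The backbone also carries lacI with its promoter. Remnants typical of pGEX vectors are annotated as well, including a lac promoter/lacZα segment and fragments of rop and bom.

The catalogue entry lists the promoter as lacZ, but in the feature table the element lying directly upstream of the fusion open reading frame is the hybrid tac promoter, followed by a lac operator. Expression should therefore be repressed by the plasmid-encoded lac repressor and induced with IPTG. The open reading frame begins with Schistosoma japonicum glutathione S-transferase, followed by a TEV protease recognition site and then DNAJC5. The depositor notes that the vector's original thrombin site has been deleted, so TEV cleavage is the way to release DNAJC5 from GST after glutathione-affinity purification. The insert lacks leucine 116 (delL116). DNAJC5 is also known as CLN4, and the associated publication concerns CLN4 mutants. According to the depositor, the coding DNA is of rat origin, with residue 112 changed from valine to phenylalanine so that the translated protein matches the human sequence. The construct is intended for bacterial production of recombinant mutant DNAJC5; the record does not specify downstream uses.
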