Features (pLannotate 1.2.2; 18 found; start..end, strand, type, name):
    539..560     +  protein_bind   CAP binding site: CAP binding activates transcription in the presence of cAMP. E. coli catabolite activator protein
    575..605     +  promoter       lac promoter: promoter for the E. coli lac operon
    613..629     +  protein_bind   lac operator: The lac repressor binds to the lac operator to inhibit transcription in E. coli. This inhibition can be relieved by adding lactose or isopropyl-β-D-thiogalactopyranoside (IPTG). lac repressor encoded by lacI
    649..822     +  CDS            lacZα: LacZα fragment of β-galactosidase; lacZ fragment
   1086..1202    -  CDS            yciV (fragment): RNAAM_ECOLI - Also known as trpH From Escherichia coli (strain K12).
   1278..1306    +  promoter       tac promoter: strong E. coli promoter; hybrid between the trp and lac UV5 promoters
   1314..1330    +  protein_bind   lac operator: The lac repressor binds to the lac operator to inhibit transcription in E. coli. This inhibition can be relieved by adding lactose or isopropyl-β-D-thiogalactopyranoside (IPTG). lac repressor encoded by lacI
   1353..2006    +  CDS            GST26_SCHJA: Experimental evidence at protein level: Swiss-Prot protein existence level 1. GST isoenzymes appear to play a central role in the parasite detoxification system. Other functions are also suspected including a role in increasing the solubility of haematin in the parasite gut. From Schistosoma japonicum (Blood fluke).
   2019..2035    +  CDS            TEV site (fragment): tobacco etch virus (TEV) protease recognition and cleavage site
   2046..2633    +  CDS            DNAJC5: DNJC5_HUMAN - Also known as CLN4 From Homo sapiens (Human).
   2667..2706    +  CDS            rop (fragment): Rop protein, which maintains plasmids at low copy number; rop
   2808..2848    +  misc_feature   bom (fragment): basis of mobility region from pBR322
   2953..3057    +  promoter       AmpR promoter: bla
   3058..3918    +  CDS            AmpR: β-lactamase; bla; confers resistance to ampicillin, carbenicillin, and related antibiotics
   4089..4677    +  rep_origin     ori: high-copy-number ColE1/pMB1/pBR322/pUC origin of replication
   4863..4914    -  misc_feature   bom (fragment): basis of mobility region from pBR322
   4921..4998    +  promoter       lacI promoter: lacI
   4999..526     +  CDS            lacI (across the origin): lac repressor; lacI; The lac repressor binds to the lac operator to inhibit transcription in E. coli. This inhibition can be relieved by adding lactose or isopropyl-β-D-thiogalactopyranoside (IPTG).
>Addgene plasmid #246744 | pGEX GST-tev-hDNAJC5 delL116 | addgene full sequence | sequence record 494415 | Addgene NGS Result
GGGCCCATTAAGTTCTGTCTCGGCGCGTCTGCGTCTGGCTGGCTGGCATAAATATCTCACTCGCAATCAA
ATTCAGCCGATAGCGGAACGGGAAGGCGACTGGAGTGCCATGTCCGGTTTTCAACAAACCATGCAAATGC
TGAATGAGGGCATCGTTCCCACTGCGATGCTGGTTGCCAACGATCAGATGGCGCTGGGCGCAATGCGCGC
CATTACCGAGTCCGGGCTGCGCGTTGGTGCGGATATCTCGGTAGTGGGATACGACGATACCGAAGACAGC
TCATGTTATATCCCGCCGTTAACCACCATCAAACAGGATTTTCGCCTGCTGGGGCAAACCAGCGTGGACC
GCTTGCTGCAACTCTCTCAGGGCCAGGCGGTGAAGGGCAATCAGCTGTTGCCCGTCTCACTGGTGAAAAG
AAAAACCACCCTGGCGCCCAATACGCAAACCGCCTCTCCCCGCGCGTTGGCCGATTCATTAATGCAGCTG
GCACGACAGGTTTCCCGACTGGAAAGCGGGCAGTGAGCGCAACGCAATTAATGTAAGTTAGCTCACTCAT
TAGGCACCCCAGGCTTTACACTTTATGCTTCCGGCTCGTATGTTGTGTGGAATTGTGAGCGGATAACAAT
TTCACACAGGAAACAGCTATGACCATGATTACGGATTCACTGGCCGTCGTTTTACAACGTCGTGACTGGG
AAAACCCTGGCGTTACCCAACTTAATCGCCTTGCAGCACATCCCCCTTTCGCCAGCTGGCGTAATAGCGA
AGAGGCCCGCACCGATCGCCCTTCCCAACAGTTGCGCAGCCTGAATGGCGAATGGCGCTTTGCCTGGTTT
CCGGCACCAGAAGCGGTGCCGGAAAGCTGGCTGGAGTGCGATCTTCCTGAGGCCGATACTGTCGTCGTCC
CCTCAAACTGGCAGATGCACGGTTACGATGCGCCCATCTACACCAACGTGACCTATCCCATTACGGTCAA
TCCGCCGTTTGTTCCCACGGAGAATCCGACGGGTTGTTACTCGCTCACATTTAATGTTGATGAAAGCTGG
CTACAGGAAGGCCAGACGCGAATTATTTTTGATGGCGTTGGAATTAGCTTATCGACTGCACGGTGCACCA
ATGCTTCTGGCGTCAGGCAGCCATCGGAAGCTGTGGTATGGCTGTGCAGGTCGTAAATCACTGCATAATT
CGTGTCGCTCAAGGCGCACTCCCGTTCTGGATAATGTTTTTTGCGCCGACATCATAACGGTTCTGGCAAA
TATTCTGAAATGAGCTGTTGACAATTAATCATCGGCTCGTATAATGTGTGGAATTGTGAGCGGATAACAA
TTTCACACAGGAAACAGTATTCATGTCCCCTATACTAGGTTATTGGAAAATTAAGGGCCTTGTGCAACCC
ACTCGACTTCTTTTGGAATATCTTGAAGAAAAATATGAAGAGCATTTGTATGAGCGCGATGAAGGTGATA
AATGGCGAAACAAAAAGTTTGAATTGGGTTTGGAGTTTCCCAATCTTCCTTATTATATTGATGGTGATGT
TAAATTAACACAGTCTATGGCCATCATACGTTATATAGCTGACAAGCACAACATGTTGGGTGGTTGTCCA
AAAGAGCGTGCAGAGATTTCAATGCTTGAAGGAGCGGTTTTGGATATTAGATACGGTGTTTCGAGAATTG
CATATAGTAAAGACTTTGAAACTCTCAAAGTTGATTTTCTTAGCAAGCTACCTGAAATGCTGAAAATGTT
CGAAGATCGTTTATGTCATAAAACATATTTAAATGGTGATCATGTAACCCATCCTGACTTCATGTTGTAT
GACGCTCTTGATGTTGTTTTATACATGGACCCAATGTGCCTGGATGCGTTCCCAAAATTAGTTTGTTTTA
AAAAACGTATTGAAGCTATCCCACAAATTGATAAGTACTTGAAATCCAGCAAGTATATAGCATGGCCTTT
GCAGGGCTGGCAAGCCACGTTTGGTGGTGGCGACCATCCTCCAAAATCGGATACTAGTGAAAACCTGTAC
TTCCAATCCGGTTCCGCAGACCAGAGACAGCGCTCACTCTCTACTTCCGGGGAATCGTTATACCATGTTC
TTGGACTGGACAAGAATGCAACCTCAGATGACATTAAAAAGTCCTATCGGAAGCTGGCCCTGAAATATCA
CCCTGACAAGAACCCTGATAACCCAGAGGCTGCAGACAAGTTTAAGGAGATTAACAACGCCCACGCAATC
CTGACAGACGCCACGAAAAGAAACATTTATGACAAGTATGGCTCGCTGGGGCTCTATGTGGCTGAGCAAT
TTGGGGAGGAGAATGTCAACACCTACTTCGTACTCTCCAGCTGGTGGGCCAAGGCGCTGTTCGTCTTCTG
TGGCCTCACCTGCTGCTACTGCTGCTGCTGTTTATGCTGTTGCTTTAACTGCTGCTGTGGGAAGTGCAAG
CCCAAGGCACCTGAGGGTGAAGAGACAGAATTCTACGTATCCCCTGAAGACTTGGAGGCACAGCTGCAGT
CTGATGAGAGGGAGGCTACAGACACACCGATCGTCATACAGCCAGCATCCGCCACAGAGACCACCCAGCT
GACAGCTGACTCCCACCCCAGCTATCACACTGACGGGTTCAACTAAAAGCTTAATTCATCGTGACTGACT
GACGATCTGCCTCGCGCGTTTCGGTGATGACGGTGAAAACCTCTGACACATGCAGCTCCCGGAGACGGTC
ACAGCTTGTCTGTAAGCGGATGCCGGGAGCAGACAAGCCCGTCAGGGCGCGTCAGCGGGTGTTGGCGGGT
GTCGGGGCGCAGCCATGACCCAGTCACGTAGCGATAGCGGAGTGTATAATTCTTGAAGACGAAAGGGCCT
CGTGATACGCCTATTTTTATAGGTTAATGTCATGATAATAATGGTTTCTTAGACGTCAGGTGGCACTTTT
CGGGGAAATGTGCGCGGAACCCCTATTTGTTTATTTTTCTAAATACATTCAAATATGTATCCGCTCATGA
GACAATAACCCTGATAAATGCTTCAATAATATTGAAAAAGGAAGAGTATGAGTATTCAACATTTCCGTGT
CGCCCTTATTCCCTTTTTTGCGGCATTTTGCCTTCCTGTTTTTGCTCACCCAGAAACGCTGGTGAAAGTA
AAAGATGCTGAAGATCAGTTGGGTGCACGAGTGGGTTACATCGAACTGGATCTCAACAGCGGTAAGATCC
TTGAGAGTTTTCGCCCCGAAGAACGTTTTCCAATGATGAGCACTTTTAAAGTTCTGCTATGTGGCGCGGT
ATTATCCCGTGTTGACGCCGGGCAAGAGCAACTCGGTCGCCGCATACACTATTCTCAGAATGACTTGGTT
GAGTACTCACCAGTCACAGAAAAGCATCTTACGGATGGCATGACAGTAAGAGAATTATGCAGTGCTGCCA
TAACCATGAGTGATAACACTGCGGCCAACTTACTTCTGACAACGATCGGAGGACCGAAGGAGCTAACCGC
TTTTTTGCACAACATGGGGGATCATGTAACTCGCCTTGATCGTTGGGAACCGGAGCTGAATGAAGCCATA
CCAAACGACGAGCGTGACACCACGATGCCTGCAGCAATGGCAACAACGTTGCGCAAACTATTAACTGGCG
AACTACTTACTCTAGCTTCCCGGCAACAATTAATAGACTGGATGGAGGCGGATAAAGTTGCAGGACCACT
TCTGCGCTCGGCCCTTCCGGCTGGCTGGTTTATTGCTGATAAATCTGGAGCCGGTGAGCGTGGGTCTCGC
GGTATCATTGCAGCACTGGGGCCAGATGGTAAGCCCTCCCGTATCGTAGTTATCTACACGACGGGGAGTC
AGGCAACTATGGATGAACGAAATAGACAGATCGCTGAGATAGGTGCCTCACTGATTAAGCATTGGTAACT
GTCAGACCAAGTTTACTCATATATACTTTAGATTGATTTAAAACTTCATTTTTAATTTAAAAGGATCTAG
GTGAAGATCCTTTTTGATAATCTCATGACCAAAATCCCTTAACGTGAGTTTTCGTTCCACTGAGCGTCAG
ACCCCGTAGAAAAGATCAAAGGATCTTCTTGAGATCCTTTTTTTCTGCGCGTAATCTGCTGCTTGCAAAC
AAAAAAACCACCGCTACCAGCGGTGGTTTGTTTGCCGGATCAAGAGCTACCAACTCTTTTTCCGAAGGTA
ACTGGCTTCAGCAGAGCGCAGATACCAAATACTGTCCTTCTAGTGTAGCCGTAGTTAGGCCACCACTTCA
AGAACTCTGTAGCACCGCCTACATACCTCGCTCTGCTAATCCTGTTACCAGTGGCTGCTGCCAGTGGCGA
TAAGTCGTGTCTTACCGGGTTGGACTCAAGACGATAGTTACCGGATAAGGCGCAGCGGTCGGGCTGAACG
GGGGGTTCGTGCACACAGCCCAGCTTGGAGCGAACGACCTACACCGAACTGAGATACCTACAGCGTGAGC
TATGAGAAAGCGCCACGCTTCCCGAAGGGAGAAAGGCGGACAGGTATCCGGTAAGCGGCAGGGTCGGAAC
AGGAGAGCGCACGAGGGAGCTTCCAGGGGGAAACGCCTGGTATCTTTATAGTCCTGTCGGGTTTCGCCAC
CTCTGACTTGAGCGTCGATTTTTGTGATGCTCGTCAGGGGGGCGGAGCCTATGGAAAAACGCCAGCAACG
CGGCCTTTTTACGGTTCCTGGCCTTTTGCTGGCCTTTTGCTCACATGTTCTTTCCTGCGTTATCCCCTGA
TTCTGTGGATAACCGTATTACCGCCTTTGAGTGAGCTGATACCGCTCGCCGCAGCCGAACGACCGAGCGC
AGCGAGTCAGTGAGCGAGGAAGCGGAAGAGCGCCTGATGCGGTATTTTCTCCTTACGCATCTGTGCGGTA
TTTCACACCGCATAAATTCCGACACCATCGAATGGCGCAAAACCTTTCGCGGTATGGCATGATAGCGCCC
GGAAGAGAGTCAATTCAGGGTGGTGAATGTGAAACCAGTAACGTTATACGATGTCGCAGAGTATGCCGGT
GTCTCTTATCAGACCGTTTCCCGCGTGGTGAACCAGGCCAGCCACGTTTCTGCGAAAACGCGGGAAAAAG
TGGAAGCGGCGATGGCGGAGCTGAATTACATTCCCAACCGCGTGGCACAACAACTGGCGGGCAAACAGTC
GTTGCTGATTGGCGTTGCCACCTCCAGTCTGGCCCTGCACGCGCCGTCGCAAATTGTCGCGGCGATTAAA
TCTCGCGCCGATCAACTGGGTGCCAGCGTGGTGGTGTCGATGGTAGAACGAAGCGGCGTCGAAGCCTGTA
AAGCGGCGGTGCACAATCTTCTCGCGCAACGCGTCAGTGGGCTGATCATTAACTATCCGCTGGATGACCA
GGATGCCATTGCTGTGGAAGCTGCCTGCACTAATGTTCCGGCGTTATTTCTTGATGTCTCTGACCAGACA
CCCATCAACAGTATTATTTTCTCCCATGAAGACGGTACGCGACTGGGCGTGGAGCATCTGGTCGCATTGG
GTCACCAGCAAATCGCGCTGTTAGC
